Addgene plasmid #31974: pEGFP-STAG2-K225insNM
Depositing lab: Todd Waldman. Depositing organization: Georgetown University. Publication: Mutational inactivation of STAG2 causes aneuploidy in human cancer. Solomon DA, Kim T, Diaz-Martinez LA, Fair J, Elkahloun AG, Harris BT, Toretsky JA, Rosenberg SA, Shukla N, Ladanyi M, Samuels Y, James CD, Yu H, Kim JS, Waldman T. Science. 2011 Aug 19;333(6045):1039-43. 10.1126/science.1203619 PubMed 21852505.
Backbone
  Vector backbone: pEGFP-C3
  Backbone manufacturer: Clontech
  Backbone size w/o insert (bp): 4727
  Vector type: Mammalian Expression
  Selectable markers: Neomycin (select with G418)
Growth in bacteria
  Bacterial resistance: Kanamycin, 50 μg/mL
  Growth temperature: 37°C
  Growth strain: DH5alpha
  Copy number: High Copy
Gene/Insert
  Gene/Insert name: human STAG2 cDNA (alt names: stromal antigen 2; SA-2)
  Species: H. sapiens (human)
  Mutation: inserted amino acids Asn-Met before Lys225
  Entrez Gene: STAG2 (a.k.a. SA-2, SA2, SCC3B, bA517O1.1)
  Tag / fusion protein: EGFP (N terminal on backbone); FLAG (C terminal on insert)
  Cloning method: Ligation Independent Cloning
  Sequencing primers: 5′ tcaggctgtaaaggagttgtca
Terms and licenses: Academic/Nonprofit Terms; Industry Terms: Not Available to Industry
How to cite: pEGFP-STAG2-K225insNM was a gift from Todd Waldman (Addgene plasmid # 31974 ; http://n2t.net/addgene:31974 ; RRID:Addgene_31974)
