[The description below was written by a language model from this plasmid's Addgene catalogue record.]
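Description:
pEGFP-STAG2-K225insNM is a mammalian expression plasmid built on the Clontech pEGFP-C3 backbone (about 4.7 kb without insert). It is maintained in E. coli as a high-copy plasmid under kanamycin selection. The same resistance cassette confers neomycin resistance in mammalian cells, so transfected cells can be selected with G418. The record gives no feature table and does not name the promoter. pEGFP-C series vectors generally drive expression from the CMV immediate-early promoter, with an SV40 polyadenylation signal downstream of the cloning site, and this plasmid presumably does the same.

The insert is the human STAG2 cDNA (stromal antigen 2, also called SA-2 or SCC3B), which encodes a subunit of the cohesin complex. It was introduced by ligation-independent cloning. The coding sequence sits in frame downstream of the backbone's EGFP, so the protein carries EGFP at its N terminus, and a FLAG epitope supplied with the insert at its C terminus. The fusion can therefore be followed by fluorescence microscopy and detected or immunoprecipitated through either tag. This version carries an in-frame insertion of two residues, asparagine and methionine, immediately before lysine 225.

The plasmid comes from a study of mutational inactivation of STAG2 and its link to aneuploidy in human cancer. The record does not say whether the insertion is tumour-derived or what functional effect it has. A plausible use is to express this variant in human cells and compare its expression, localisation or cohesin-related behaviour with that of wild-type STAG2.
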