>Addgene plasmid #31974 | pEGFP-STAG2-K225insNM | addgene partial sequence | sequence record 36910 | EGFP-C 5'-CATGGTCCTGCTGGAGTTCGTG-3'
TCTCGGCATGGACGAGCTGTACAGTACTCAGATCTCGACGAGCTCACTAGTCGCGGCCGCATGATAGCAG
CTCCAGAAATACCAACTGATTTTAATCTACTACAGGAGTCAGAAACACATTTTTCTTCTGACACAGATTT
TGAAGATATCGAAGGAAAAAACCAAAAGCAAGGCAAAGGCAAAACTTGTAAAAAAGGCAAAAAGGGCCCA
GCAGAAAAGGGCAAAGGTGGAAATGGAGGAGGAAAACCTCCTTCTGGTCCAAACCGAATGAATGGTCATC
ACCAACAGAATGGAGTGGAAAACATGATGTTGTTTGAAGTTGTTAAAATGGGCAAGAGTGCTATGCAGTC
GGTGGTAGATGATTGGATAGAATCATACAAGCATGACCGAGATATAGCACTTCTTGACCTTATCAACTTT
TTTATTCAGTGTTCAGGCTGTAAAGGAGTTGTCACAGCAGAAATGTTTAGACATATGCAGAACTCTGAGA
TAATTCGAAAAATGACTGAAGAATTCGATGAGGATAGTGGAGATTATCCACTTACCATGGCTGGTCCTCA
GTGGAAGAAGTTCAAATCCAGTTTTTGTGAATTCATTGGCGTGTTAGTACGGCAATGTCAATATAGTATC
ATATATGATGAGTATATGATGGATACAGTCATTTCACTTCTTACAGGATTGTCTGACTCACAAGTCAGAG
CATTTCGACATACAAGCACCCTGGCAGCTATGAATATGAAGTTGATGACAGCTTTGGTGAATGTGGCACT
AAATCTTAGCATTAATATGGATAATACACAAAGAC
