>Addgene plasmid #31974 | pEGFP-STAG2-K225insNM | addgene partial sequence | sequence record 36920 | SV40pA-R 5'-GAAATTTGTGATGCTATTGC-3'
GCTGCATAACAGTTAACAACAACAATTGCATTCATTTTATGTTTCAGGTTCAGGGGGAGGTGTGGGAGGT
TTTTTAAAGCAAGTAAAACCTCTACAAATGTGGTATGGCTGATTATGATCAGTTATCTAGATCCGGTGGA
TCCCGGGCCCGCGGTACCGTCGACTGCAGAATTCGAAGCTTGAGCTCGAGTTACTTGTCATCGTCATCTT
TATAATCAAACATTGACACTCCAAGAACTGATTCATCCATAATTGAAGCTGGATCAAAGAAATCAGGCTT
CAGTTCTGTTCTCTCTCGTCTGTTCTTTGATGGTGGCAAATCTATATCCATGGTGTCAAAATCCATTCCC
TCATTAAGATCCTCAATCCTCCCTTCTGAGGACATCATAACATCTTCCACAATTGGCTCTTCATCATCTT
CCATTAGGCTTGTGCCACGCCGATTATAATCAAGAGGTGTTTGATGATGTTCAGTCTGCATTGGATAAAC
ACTCATGAAGCTATCCTCAGGCCGTAATCTTTTGGGCTCTCTCATAATAGTGGAGGTGAGTTGTGGTGTC
TGCATCATAACAGGGGTGTGCAGTGTTTGTTCTCTGCTTAACCACATACTGTCACTACTACTACTTTCTT
CAGTGAGTGAAAGCTGCATGCCCTCAACCACTTTCCGTTTTCCTGTAGATGGTTTTGATTTTTTACTCCG
TACTGTTGACCCCCGGCTGCTGATTCCACTAATGACTGACATGGTGTCATCATCACCACCAGCTAGCAAA
GAATTTCGGTAAGACATCAGTGGAAGCCACACATCCTCTCTTCGGAGTGACATCTGAAAGGTCA
