>Addgene plasmid #31974 | pEGFP-STAG2-K225insNM | addgene partial sequence | sequence record 36921 | hSTAG2-F1 5'-CTGGTCCTCAGTGGAAGAAGTT-3'
TCATTGGCGTGTTAGTACGGCAATGTCAATATAGTATCATATATGATGAGTATATGATGGATACAGTCAT
TTCACTTCTTACAGGATTGTCTGACTCACAAGTCAGAGCATTTCGACATACAAGCACCCTGGCAGCTATG
AATATGAAGTTGATGACAGCTTTGGTGAATGTGGCACTAAATCTTAGCATTAATATGGATAATACACAAA
GACAATATGAAGCAGAACGGAATAAAATGATTGGAAAACGAGCCAATGAGAGGCTAGAACTCCTGCTACA
AAAGCGGAAAGAGCTTCAGGAAAATCAAGATGAAATAGAAAATATGATGAATGCAATATTTAAAGGAGTG
TTTGTACATAGATACCGTGATGCGATAGCTGAAATTCGAGCTATTTGCATTGAAGAGATTGGCATTTGGA
TGAAGATGTATAGTGATGCCTTTCTTAATGACAGTTATTTAAAATATGTTGGTTGGACTATGCATGATAA
GCAAGGTGAAGTAAGACTCAAATGTCTTACTGCTCTACAAGGGCTTTATTATAACAAAGAGCTTAATTCC
AAACTGGAACTTTTTACCAGTCGGTTCAAGGATAGAATTGTGTCTATGACCCTTGACAAAGAATATGATG
TTGCAGTACAAGCAATAAAATTACTCACTCTTGTTTTACAGAGTAGTGAAGAAGTTCTCACTGCAGAAGA
TTGTGAAAATGTCTATCATCTGGTTTATTCAGCTCACCGGCCAGTAGCAGTAGCAGCTGGAGAATTTCTC
TACAAAAAGCTCTTCAGTCGTAGAGATCCAGAGGAGGATGGAATGATGAAAAGAAGAGGAAGACAAGGTC
CAAATGCCAACCTTGT
